Addgene plasmid #187355: pHRSin_hCD3δ-GFP2
Purpose: Lentiviral expression of truncated hCD3 delta-GFP2
Depositing lab: Simon Davis. Depositing organization: University of Oxford. Publication: Structure of a fully assembled tumor-specific T cell receptor ligated by pMHC. Susac L, Vuong MT, Thomas C, von Bulow S, O'Brien-Ball C, Santos AM, Fernandes RA, Hummer G, Tampe R, Davis SJ. Cell. 2022 Aug 18;185(17):3201-3213.e19. doi: 10.1016/j.cell.2022.07.010. PubMed 35985289.
Backbone
  Vector backbone: pHRSinGFP2
  Vector type: Lentiviral
Growth in bacteria
  Bacterial resistance: Ampicillin, 100 μg/mL
  Growth temperature: 37°C
  Growth strain: NEB Stable
  Copy number: High Copy
Gene/Insert
  Gene/Insert name: Truncated hCD3 delta, and GFP2
  Species: H. sapiens (human)
  Promoter: SFFV
  Cloning method: Restriction Enzyme; 5′ cloning site MluI (not destroyed); 3′ cloning site BamHI (not destroyed)
  Sequencing primers: 5′ TGCTTCTCGCTTCTGTTCG; 3′ CCACATAGCGTAAAAGGAGC and pEYFP-R ACCAGGATGGGCACCAC
Terms and licenses: Academic/Nonprofit Terms; Industry Terms: Not Available to Industry
How to cite: pHRSin_hCD3δ-GFP2 was a gift from Simon Davis (Addgene plasmid # 187355 ; http://n2t.net/addgene:187355 ; RRID:Addgene_187355)
