[The description below was written by a language model from this plasmid's Addgene catalogue record and pLannotate feature annotations shown in this document.]
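Description:
pHRSin_hCD3δ-GFP2 is an HIV-1-based, self-inactivating lentiviral transfer plasmid of about 10.1 kb, built on the pHRSinGFP2 backbone for expression of a truncated human CD3 delta chain joined to the fluorescent protein GFP2. It is propagated in E. coli through a high-copy ColE1/pUC-type origin and selected with ampicillin via the bla gene. The backbone also carries remnants of older vector lineages, including fragments of tetracycline resistance, rop and bom. There is also an SV40 promoter-driven gpt region with SV40 small t intron and polyadenylation sequences. This region lies outside the viral genome and plays no stated role in the construct's use.

The packaged region runs from a truncated 5' LTR through the Ψ packaging signal with a partial gag sequence, the Rev response element for Rev-dependent nuclear export of the genomic RNA, and the cPPT/CTS, which aids nuclear import of the reverse-transcribed genome. The internal spleen focus-forming virus (SFFV) LTR promoter, which is strongly active in haematopoietic cells, drives a CD3D fragment of roughly 400 bp cloned between MluI and BamHI sites. A GFP-family coding sequence follows a short distance downstream. The annotation software labels it EGFP, whereas the catalogue calls it GFP2. The arrangement is consistent with a C-terminal fusion, although the record does not explicitly give the reading frame or linker. A WPRE downstream enhances transcript stability and expression, and the ΔU3 3' LTR inactivates the viral promoter after integration.

The construct is intended for lentiviral transduction of mammalian cells to produce tagged, truncated CD3δ. The associated publication concerns the structure of a fully assembled T cell receptor–CD3 complex bound to peptide–MHC.
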