Features (pLannotate 1.2.2; 34 found; start..end, strand, type, name):
     24..92      +  CDS            nef (fragment): NEF_HV1Z2 - Experimental evidence at protein level: Swiss-Prot protein existence level 1. Extracellular Nef protein targets CD4(+) T-lymphocytes for apoptosis by interacting with CXCR4 surface receptors. From Human immunodeficiency virus type 1 group M subtype D (isolate Z2/CDC-Z34) (HIV-1).
     94..327     +  LTR            3' LTR (ΔU3): self-inactivating 3' long terminal repeat (LTR) from HIV-1
    352..370     -  promoter       SP6 promoter: promoter for bacteriophage SP6 RNA polymerase
    598..877     +  CDS            TcR (fragment): tetracycline efflux protein; tet; confers resistance to tetracycline
    878..926     -  misc_feature   bom (fragment): basis of mobility region from pBR322
   1028..1063    -  CDS            rop (fragment): Rop protein, which maintains plasmids at low copy number; rop
   1158..1262    +  promoter       AmpR promoter: bla
   1263..2123    +  CDS            AmpR: β-lactamase; bla; confers resistance to ampicillin, carbenicillin, and related antibiotics
   2294..2882    +  rep_origin     ori: high-copy-number ColE1/pMB1/pBR322/pUC origin of replication
   3065..3121    +  CDS            lacI (fragment): lac repressor; lacI; The lac repressor binds to the lac operator to inhibit transcription in E. coli. This inhibition can be relieved by adding lactose or isopropyl-β-D-thiogalactopyranoside (IPTG).
   3128..3457    +  promoter       SV40 promoter: SV40 enhancer and early promoter
   3657..3776    +  CDS            gpt (fragment): XGPT_ECOLI - Also known as gpp, gxu. Experimental evidence at protein level: Swiss-Prot protein existence level 1. Purine salvage pathway enzyme that catalyzes the transfer of the ribosyl-5-phosphate group from 5-phospho-alpha-D-ribose 1- diphosphate (PRPP) to the N9 position of the 6-oxopurines guanine and xanthine to form the corresponding ribonucleotides GMP (guanosine 5'- monophosphate) and XMP (xanthosine 5'-monophosphate), with the release of PPi. To a lesser extent, also acts on hypoxanthine (PubMed:9100006, PubMed:3886014). Does not ribophosphorylate adenine (PubMed:3886014). From Esch
   3776..4111    +  CDS            gpt (fragment): XGPT_ECOLI - Also known as gpp, gxu. Experimental evidence at protein level: Swiss-Prot protein existence level 1. Purine salvage pathway enzyme that catalyzes the transfer of the ribosyl-5-phosphate group from 5-phospho-alpha-D-ribose 1- diphosphate (PRPP) to the N9 position of the 6-oxopurines guanine and xanthine to form the corresponding ribonucleotides GMP (guanosine 5'- monophosphate) and XMP (xanthosine 5'-monophosphate), with the release of PPi. To a lesser extent, also acts on hypoxanthine (PubMed:9100006, PubMed:3886014). Does not ribophosphorylate adenine (PubMed:3886014). From Esch
   4206..4511    +  CDS            frsA (fragment): FRSA_ECOLI - Also known as yafA. Experimental evidence at protein level: Swiss-Prot protein existence level 1. Catalyzes the hydrolysis of esters (PubMed:15808744). Displays esterase activity toward pNP-butyrate (PubMed:15808744). May stimulate mixed-acid fermentation by acting as a fermentation/respiration switch that down-regulates respiration and up- regulates fermentation rates (PubMed:15169777). From Escherichia coli (strain K12).
   4515..4589    +  CDS            small t antigen (fragment): SV40 (simian virus 40) small t antigen
   4591..4656    +  intron         small t intron: SV40 (simian virus 40) small t antigen intron
   4786..4806    +  CDS            SV40 NLS: nuclear localization signal of SV40 (simian virus 40) large T antigen
   5125..5208    +  CDS            large T antigen (fragment): large T antigen from SV40 (simian virus 40)
   5231..5365    +  polyA_signal   SV40 poly(A) signal: SV40 polyadenylation signal
   5532..5861    +  CDS            nef (fragment): NEF_HV1BR - Experimental evidence at protein level: Swiss-Prot protein existence level 1. Extracellular Nef protein targets CD4(+) T-lymphocytes for apoptosis by interacting with CXCR4 surface receptors (PubMed:14990729). From Human immunodeficiency virus type 1 group M subtype B (isolate BRU/LAI) (HIV-1).
   5909..6166    +  LTR            5' LTR (truncated): truncated 5' long terminal repeat (LTR) from HIV-1
   6213..6338    +  misc_feature   HIV-1 Ψ: packaging signal of human immunodeficiency virus type 1
   6322..6660    +  CDS            HIV-1 gag (fragment): gag protein from human immunodeficiency virus 1; gag
   6835..7068    +  misc_feature   RRE: The Rev response element (RRE) of HIV-1 allows for Rev-dependent mRNA export from the nucleus to the cytoplasm.
   7445..7545    +  CDS            Rev (fragment): human immunodeficiency virus 1 (HIV-1) Rev protein; rev; enhances nuclear export of unspliced and incompletely spliced viral mRNAs
   7582..7699    +  misc_feature   cPPT/CTS: central polypurine tract and central termination sequence of HIV-1
   7736..7768    -  misc_feature   MCS (fragment): pBluescript multiple cloning site
   7852..8259    +  promoter       SFFV promoter: spleen focus-forming virus long terminal repeat (LTR) promoter
   8299..8694    +  CDS            CD3D (fragment): CD3D_HUMAN - Also known as T3D. Experimental evidence at protein level: Swiss-Prot protein existence level 1. Part of the TCR-CD3 complex present on T-lymphocyte cell surface that plays an essential role in adaptive immune response. When antigen presenting cells (APCs) activate T-cell receptor (TCR), TCR- mediated signals are transmitted across the cell membrane by the CD3 chains CD3D, CD3E, CD3G and CD3Z. All CD3 chains contain immunoreceptor tyrosine-based activation motifs (ITAMs) in their cytoplasmic domain. Upon TCR engagement, these motifs become phosphorylated by Src family protein tyro
   8713..9432    +  CDS            EGFP: the original enhanced GFP (Yang et al., 1996) mammalian codon-optimized
   9444..9474    +  misc_feature   MCS (fragment): pUC18/19 multiple cloning site
   9475..9493    +  misc_feature   MCS (fragment): pBluescript multiple cloning site
   9493..10081   +  misc_feature   WPRE: woodchuck hepatitis virus posttranscriptional regulatory element
  10082..7       +  misc_feature   MCS (fragment) (across the origin): pBluescript multiple cloning site
>Addgene plasmid #187355 | pHRSin_hCD3δ-GFP2 | addgene full sequence | sequence record 373314 | Addgene NGS Result
TCGAGGGAATTAATTCGAGCTCGGTACCTTTAAGACCAATGACTTACAAGGCAGCTGTAGATCTTAGCCA
CTTTTTAAAAGAAAAGGGGGGACTGGAAGGGCTAATTCACTCCCAACGAAGACAAGATCTGCTTTTTGCT
TGTACTGGGTCTCTCTGGTTAGACCAGATCTGAGCCTGGGAGCTCTCTGGCTAACTAGGGAACCCACTGC
TTAAGCCTCAATAAAGCTTGCCTTGAGTGCTTCAAGTAGTGTGTGCCCGTCTGTTGTGTGACTCTGGTAA
CTAGAGATCCCTCAGACCCTTTTAGTCAGTGTGGAAAATCTCTAGCAGCATCTAGAATTAATTCCGTGTA
TTCTATAGTGTCACCTAAATCGTATGTGTATGATACATAAGGTTATGTATTAATTGTAGCCGCGTTCTAA
CGACAATATGTACAAGCCTAATTGTGTAGCATCTGGCTTACTGAAGCAGACCCTATCATCTCTCTCGTAA
ACTGCCGTCAGAGTCGGTTTGGTTGGACGAACCTTCTGAGTTTCTGGTAACGCCGTCCCGCACCCGGAAA
TGGTCAGCGAACCAATCAGCAGGGTCATCGCTAGCCAGATCCTCTACGCCGGACGCATCGTGGCCGGCAT
CACCGGCGCCACAGGTGCGGTTGCTGGCGCCTATATCGCCGACATCACCGATGGGGAAGATCGGGCTCGC
CACTTCGGGCTCATGAGCGCTTGTTTCGGCGTGGGTATGGTGGCAGGCCCCGTGGCCGGGGGACTGTTGG
GCGCCATCTCCTTGCATGCACCATTCCTTGCGGCGGCGGTGCTCAACGGCCTCAACCTACTACTGGGCTG
CTTCCTAATGCAGGAGTCGCATAAGGGAGAGCGTCGAATGGTGCACTCTCAGTACAATCTGCTCTGATGC
CGCATAGTTAAGCCAGCCCCGACACCCGCCAACACCCGCTGACGCGCCCTGACGGGCTTGTCTGCTCCCG
GCATCCGCTTACAGACAAGCTGTGACCGTCTCCGGGAGCTGCATGTGTCAGAGGTTTTCACCGTCATCAC
CGAAACGCGCGAGACGAAAGGGCCTCGTGATACGCCTATTTTTATAGGTTAATGTCATGATAATAATGGT
TTCTTAGACGTCAGGTGGCACTTTTCGGGGAAATGTGCGCGGAACCCCTATTTGTTTATTTTTCTAAATA
CATTCAAATATGTATCCGCTCATGAGACAATAACCCTGATAAATGCTTCAATAATATTGAAAAAGGAAGA
GTATGAGTATTCAACATTTCCGTGTCGCCCTTATTCCCTTTTTTGCGGCATTTTGCCTTCCTGTTTTTGC
TCACCCAGAAACGCTGGTGAAAGTAAAAGATGCTGAAGATCAGTTGGGTGCACGAGTGGGTTACATCGAA
CTGGATCTCAACAGCGGTAAGATCCTTGAGAGTTTTCGCCCCGAAGAACGTTTTCCAATGATGAGCACTT
TTAAAGTTCTGCTATGTGGCGCGGTATTATCCCGTATTGACGCCGGGCAAGAGCAACTCGGTCGCCGCAT
ACACTATTCTCAGAATGACTTGGTTGAGTACTCACCAGTCACAGAAAAGCATCTTACGGATGGCATGACA
GTAAGAGAATTATGCAGTGCTGCCATAACCATGAGTGATAACACTGCGGCCAACTTACTTCTGACAACGA
TCGGAGGACCGAAGGAGCTAACCGCTTTTTTGCACAACATGGGGGATCATGTAACTCGCCTTGATCGTTG
GGAACCGGAGCTGAATGAAGCCATACCAAACGACGAGCGTGACACCACGATGCCTGTAGCAATGGCAACA
ACGTTGCGCAAACTATTAACTGGCGAACTACTTACTCTAGCTTCCCGGCAACAATTAATAGACTGGATGG
AGGCGGATAAAGTTGCAGGACCACTTCTGCGCTCGGCCCTTCCGGCTGGCTGGTTTATTGCTGATAAATC
TGGAGCCGGTGAGCGTGGGTCTCGCGGTATCATTGCAGCACTGGGGCCAGATGGTAAGCCCTCCCGTATC
GTAGTTATCTACACGACGGGGAGTCAGGCAACTATGGATGAACGAAATAGACAGATCGCTGAGATAGGTG
CCTCACTGATTAAGCATTGGTAACTGTCAGACCAAGTTTACTCATATATACTTTAGATTGATTTAAAACT
TCATTTTTAATTTAAAAGGATCTAGGTGAAGATCCTTTTTGATAATCTCATGACCAAAATCCCTTAACGT
GAGTTTTCGTTCCACTGAGCGTCAGACCCCGTAGAAAAGATCAAAGGATCTTCTTGAGATCCTTTTTTTC
TGCGCGTAATCTGCTGCTTGCAAACAAAAAAACCACCGCTACCAGCGGTGGTTTGTTTGCCGGATCAAGA
GCTACCAACTCTTTTTCCGAAGGTAACTGGCTTCAGCAGAGCGCAGATACCAAATACTGTTCTTCTAGTG
TAGCCGTAGTTAGGCCACCACTTCAAGAACTCTGTAGCACCGCCTACATACCTCGCTCTGCTAATCCTGT
TACCAGTGGCTGCTGCCAGTGGCGATAAGTCGTGTCTTACCGGGTTGGACTCAAGACGATAGTTACCGGA
TAAGGCGCAGCGGTCGGGCTGAACGGGGGGTTCGTGCACACAGCCCAGCTTGGAGCGAACGACCTACACC
GAACTGAGATACCTACAGCGTGAGCTATGAGAAAGCGCCACGCTTCCCGAAGGGAGAAAGGCGGACAGGT
ATCCGGTAAGCGGCAGGGTCGGAACAGGAGAGCGCACGAGGGAGCTTCCAGGGGGAAACGCCTGGTATCT
TTATAGTCCTGTCGGGTTTCGCCACCTCTGACTTGAGCGTCGATTTTTGTGATGCTCGTCAGGGGGGCGG
AGCCTATGGAAAAACGCCAGCAACGCGGCCTTTTTACGGTTCCTGGCCTTTTGCTGGCCTTTTGCTCACA
TGTTCTTTCCTGCGTTATCCCCTGATTCTGTGGATAACCGTATTACCGCCTTTGAGTGAGCTGATACCGC
TCGCCGCAGCCGAACGACCGAGCGCAGCGAGTCAGTGAGCGAGGAAGCGGAAGAGCGCCCAATACGCAAA
CCGCCTCTCCCCGCGCGTTGGCCGATTCATTAATGCAGCTGTGGAATGTGTGTCAGTTAGGGTGTGGAAA
GTCCCCAGGCTCCCCAGCAGGCAGAAGTATGCAAAGCATGCATCTCAATTAGTCAGCAACCAGGTGTGGA
AAGTCCCCAGGCTCCCCAGCAGGCAGAAGTATGCAAAGCATGCATCTCAATTAGTCAGCAACCATAGTCC
CGCCCCTAACTCCGCCCATCCCGCCCCTAACTCCGCCCAGTTCCGCCCATTCTCCGCCCCATGGCTGACT
AATTTTTTTTATTTATGCAGAGGCCGAGGCCGCCTCGGCCTCTGAGCTATTCCAGAAGTAGTGAGGAGGC
TTTTTTGGAGGCCTAGGCTTTTGCAAAAAGCTTGGACACAAGACAGGCTTGCGAGATATGTTTGAGAATA
CCACTTTATCCCGCGTCAGGGAGAGGCAGTGCGTAAAAAGACGCGGACTCATGTGAAATACTGGTTTTTA
GTGCGCCAGATCTCTATAATCTCGCGCAACCTATTTTCCCCTCGAACACTTTTTAAGCCGTAGATAAACA
GGCTGGGACACTTCACATGAGCGAAAAATACATCGTCACCTGGGACATGTTGCAGATCCATGCACGTAAA
CTCGCAAGCCGACTGATGCCTTCTGAACAATGGAAAGGCATTATTGCCGTAAGCCGTGGCGGTCTGTACC
GGGTGCGTTACTGGCGCGTGAACTGGGTATTCGTCATGTCGATACCGTTTGTATTTCCAGCTACGATCAC
GACAACCAGCGCGAGCTTAAAGTGCTGAAACGCGCAGAAGGCGATGGCGAAGGCTTCATCGTTATTGATG
ACCTGGTGGATACCGGTGGTACTGCGGTTGCGATTCGTGAAATGTATCCAAAAGCGCACTTTGTCACCAT
CTTCGCAAAACCGGCTGGTCGTCCGCTGGTTGATGACTATGTTGTTGATATCCCGCAAGATACCTGGATT
GAACAGCCGTGGGATATGGGCGTCGTATTCGTCCCGCCAATCTCCGGTCGCTAATCTTTTCAACGCCTGG
CACTGCCGGGCGTTGTTCTTTTTAACTTCAGGCGGGTTACAATAGTTTCCAGTAAGTATTCTGGAGGCTG
CATCCATGACACAGGCAAACCTGAGCGAAACCCTGTTCAAACCCCGCTTTAAACATCCTGAAACCTCGAC
GCTAGTCCGCCGCTTTAATCACGGCGCACAACCGCCTGTGCAGTCGGCCCTTGATGGTAAAACCATCCCT
CACTGGTATCGCATGATTAACCGTCTGATGTGGATCTGGCGCGGCATTGACCCACGCGAAATCCTCGACG
TCCAGGCACGTATTGTGATGAGCGATGCCGAACGTACCGACGATGATTTATACGATACGGTGATTGGCTA
CCGTGGCGGCAACTGGATTTATGAGTGGGCCCCGGATCTTTGTGAAGGAACCTTACTTCTGTGGTGTGAC
ATAATTGGACAAACTACCTACAGAGATTTAAAGCTCTAAGGTAAATATAAAATTTTTAAGTGTATAATGT
GTTAAACTACTGATTCTAATTGTTTGTGTATTTTAGATTCCAACCTATGGAACTGATGAATGGGAGCAGT
GGTGGAATGCCTTTAATGAGGAAAACCTGTTTTGCTCAGAAGAAATGCCATCTAGTGATGATGAGGCTAC
TGCTGACTCTCAACATTCTACTCCTCCAAAAAAGAAGAGAAAGGTAGAAGACCCCAAGGACTTTCCTTCA
GAATTGCTAAGTTTTTTGAGTCATGCTGTGTTTAGTAATAGAACTCTTGCTTGCTTTGCTATTTACACCA
CAAAGGAAAAAGCTGCACTGCTATACAAGAAAATTATGGAAAAATATTCTGTAACCTTTATAAGTAGGCA
TAACAGTTATAATCATAACATACTGTTTTTTCTTACTCCACACAGGCATAGAGTGTCTGCTATTAATAAC
TATGCTCAAAAATTGTGTACCTTTAGCTTTTTAATTTGTAAAGGGGTTAATAAGGAATATTTGATGTATA
GTGCCTTGACTAGAGATCATAATCAGCCATACCACATTTGTAGAGGTTTTACTTGCTTTAAAAAACCTCC
CACACCTCCCCCTGAACCTGAAACATAAAATGAATGCAATTGTTGTTGTTAACTTGTTTATTGCAGCTTA
TAATGGTTACAAATAAAGCAATAGCATCACAAATTTCACAAATAAAGCATTTTTTTCACTGCATTCTAGT
TGTGGTTTGTCCAAACTCATCAATGTATCTTATCATGTCTGGATCAACTGGATAACTCAAGCTAACCAAA
ATCATCCCAAACTTCCCACCCCATACCCTATTACCACTGCCAATTACCTGTGGTTTCATTTACTCTAAAC
CTGTGATTCCTCTGAATTATTTTCATTTTAAAGAAATTGTATTTGTTAAATATGTACTACAAACTTAGTA
GTTGGAAGGGCTAATTCACTCCCAAAGAAGACAAGATATCCTTGATCTGTGGATCTACCACACACAAGGC
TACTTCCCTGATTAGCAGAACTACACACCAGGGCCAGGGGTCAGATATCCACTGACCTTTGGATGGTGCT
ACAAGCTAGTACCAGTTGAGCCAGATAAGGTAGAAGAGGCCAATAAAGGAGAGAACACCAGCTTGTTACA
CCCTGTGAGCCTGCATGGGATGGATGACCCGGAGAGAGAAGTGTTAGAGTGGAGGTTTGACAGCCGCCTA
GCATTTCATCACGTGGCCCGAGAGCTGCATCCGGAGTACTTCAAGAACTGCTGATATCGAGCTTGCTACA
AGGGACTTTCCGCTGGGGACTTTCCAGGGAGGCGTGGCCTGGGCGGGACTGGGGAGTGGCGAGCCCTCAG
ATCCTGCATATAAGCAGCTGCTTTTTGCCTGTACTGGGTCTCTCTGGTTAGACCAGATCTGAGCCTGGGA
GCTCTCTGGCTAACTAGGGAACCCACTGCTTAAGCCTCAATAAAGCTTGCCTTGAGTGCTTCAAGTAGTG
TGTGCCCGTCTGTTGTGTGACTCTGGTAACTAGAGATCCCTCAGACCCTTTTAGTCAGTGTGGAAAATCT
CTAGCAGTGGCGCCCGAACAGGGACTTGAAAGCGAAAGGGAAACCAGAGGAGCTCTCTCGACGCAGGACT
CGGCTTGCTGAAGCGCGCACGGCAAGAGGCGAGGGGCGGCGACTGGTGAGTACGCCAAAAATTTTGACTA
GCGGAGGCTAGAAGGAGAGAGATGGGTGCGAGAGCGTCAGTATTAAGCGGGGGAGAATTAGATCGCGATG
GGAAAAAATTCGGTTAAGGCCAGGGGGAAAGAAAAAATATAAATTAAAACATATAGTATGGGCAAGCAGG
GAGCTAGAACGATTCGCAGTTAATCCTGGCCTGTTAGAAACATCAGAAGGCTGTAGACAAATACTGGGAC
AGCTACAACCATCCCTTCAGACAGGATCAGAAGAACTTAGATCATTATATAATACAGTAGCAACCCTCTA
TTGTGTGCATCAAAGGATAGAGATAAAAGACACCAAGGAAGCTTTAGACAAGATAGAGGAAGAGCAAAAC
AAAAGTAAGACCACCGCACAGCAAGCGGCCGGCCGCTGATCTTCAGACCTGGAGGAGGAGATATGAGGGA
CAATTGGAGAAGTGAATTATATAAATATAAAGTAGTAAAAATTGAACCATTAGGAGTAGCACCCACCAAG
GCAAAGAGAAGAGTGGTGCAGAGAGAAAAAAGAGCAGTGGGAATAGGAGCTTTGTTCCTTGGGTTCTTGG
GAGCAGCAGGAAGCACTATGGGCGCAGCGTCAATGACGCTGACGGTACAGGCCAGACAATTATTGTCTGG
TATAGTGCAGCAGCAGAACAATTTGCTGAGGGCTATTGAGGCGCAACAGCATCTGTTGCAACTCACAGTC
TGGGGCATCAAGCAGCTCCAGGCAAGAATCCTGGCTGTGGAAAGATACCTAAAGGATCAACAGCTCCTGG
GGATTTGGGGTTGCTCTGGAAAACTCATTTGCACCACTGCTGTGCCTTGGAATGCTAGTTGGAGTAATAA
ATCTCTGGAACAGATTTGGAATCACACGACCTGGATGGAGTGGGACAGAGAAATTAACAATTACACAAGC
TTAATACACTCCTTAATTGAAGAATCGCAAAACCAGCAAGAAAAGAATGAACAAGAATTATTGGAATTAG
ATAAATGGGCAAGTTTGTGGAATTGGTTTAACATAACAAATTGGCTGTGGTATATAAAATTATTCATAAT
GATAGTAGGAGGCTTGGTAGGTTTAAGAATAGTTTTTGCTGTACTTTCTATAGTGAATAGAGTTAGGCAG
GGATATTCACCATTATCGTTTCAGACCCACCTCCCAACCCCGAGGGGACCCGACAGGCCCGAAGGAATAG
AAGAAGAAGGTGGAGAGAGAGACAGAGACAGATCCATTCGATTAGTGAACGGATCTCGACGGTATCGCCA
AATGGCAGTATTCATCCACAATTTTAAAAGAAAAGGGGGGATTGGGGGGTACAGTGCAGGGGAAAGAATA
GTAGACATAATAGCAACAGACATACAAACTAAAGAATTACAAAAACAAATTACAAAAATTCAAAATTTTC
GGGTTTATTACAGGGACAGCAGAGATCCAGTTTGGATCGATAAGCTTGATATCGAATTCCTGCAGCCCCG
ATAAAATAAAAGATTTTATTTAGTCTCCAGAAAAAGGGGGGAATGAAAGACCCCACCTGTAGGTTTGGCA
AGCTAGCTGCAGTAACGCCATTTTGCAAGGCATGGAAAAATACCAAACCAAGAATAGAGAAGTTCAGATC
AAGGGCGGGTACATGAAAATAGCTAACGTTGGGCCAAACAGGATATCTGCGGTGAGCAGTTTCGGCCCCG
GCCCGGGGCCAAGAACAGATGGTCACCGCAGTTTCGGCCCCGGCCCGAGGCCAAGAACAGATGGTCCCCA
GATATGGCCCAACCCTCAGCAGTTTCTTAAGACCCATCAGATGTTTCCAGGCTCCCCCAAGGACCTGAAA
TGACCCTGCGCCTTATTTGAATTAACCAATCAGCCTGCTTCTCGCTTCTGTTCGCGCGCTTCTGCTTCCC
GAGCTCTATAAAAGAGCTCACAACCCCTCACTCGGCGCGCCAGTCCTCCGACAGACTGAGTCGCCCGGGG
GGGATCTGGAGCTCTCGAGAATTCTCACGCGTGCCACCATGGAACATAGCACGTTTCTCTCTGGCCTGGT
ACTGGCTACCCTTCTCTCGCAAGTGAGCCCCTTCAAGATACCTATAGAGGAACTTGAGGACAGAGTGTTT
GTGAATTGCAATACCAGCATCACATGGGTAGAGGGAACGGTGGGAACACTGCTCTCAGACATTACAAGAC
TGGACCTGGGAAAACGCATCCTGGACCCACGAGGAATATATAGGTGTAATGGGACAGATATATACAAGGA
CAAAGAATCTACCGTGCAAGTTCATTATCGAATGTGCCAGAGCTGTGTGGAGCTGGATCCAGCCACCGTG
GCTGGCATCATTGTCACTGATGTCATTGCCACTCTGCTCCTTGCTTTGGGAGTCTTCTGCTTTGCTGGAC
ATGAGACTGGAAGAGATCCACCGGTCGCCACCATGGTGAGCAAGGGCGAGGAGCTGTTCACCGGGGTGGT
GCCCATCCTGGTCGAGCTGGACGGCGACGTAAACGGCCACAAGTTCAGCGTGTCCGGCGAGGGCGAGGGC
GATGCCACCTACGGCAAGCTGACCCTGAAGTTCATCTGCACCACCGGCAAGCTGCCCGTGCCCTGGCCCA
CCCTCGTGACCACCCTGAGCTACGGCGTGCAGTGCTTCAGCCGCTACCCCGACCACATGAAGCAGCACGA
CTTCTTCAAGTCCGCCATGCCCGAAGGCTACGTCCAGGAGCGCACCATCTTCTTCAAGGACGACGGCAAC
TACAAGACCCGCGCCGAGGTGAAGTTCGAGGGCGACACCCTGGTGAACCGCATCGAGCTGAAGGGCATCG
ACTTCAAGGAGGACGGCAACATCCTGGGGCACAAGCTGGAGTACAACTACAACAGCCACAACGTCTATAT
CATGGCCGACAAGCAGAAGAACGGCATCAAGGTGAACTTCAAGATCCGCCACAACATCGAGGACGGCAGC
GTGCAGCTCGCCGACCACTACCAGCAGAACACCCCCATCGGCGACGGCCCCGTGCTGCTGCCCGACAACC
ACTACCTGAGCACCCAGTCCGCCCTGAGCAAAGACCCCAACGAGAAGCGCGATCACATGGTCCTGCTGGA
GTTCGTGACCGCCGCCGGGATCACTCTCGGCATGGACGAGCTGTACAAGTAAAGCGGCCGCGACTCTAGA
GTCGACCTGCAGGCATGCAAGCTTGATATCAAGCTTATCGATAATCAACCTCTGGATTACAAAATTTGTG
AAAGATTGACTGGTATTCTTAACTATGTTGCTCCTTTTACGCTATGTGGATACGCTGCTTTAATGCCTTT
GTATCATGCTATTGCTTCCCGTATGGCTTTCATTTTCTCCTCCTTGTATAAATCCTGGTTGCTGTCTCTT
TATGAGGAGTTGTGGCCCGTTGTCAGGCAACGTGGCGTGGTGTGCACTGTGTTTGCTGACGCAACCCCCA
CTGGTTGGGGCATTGCCACCACCTGTCAGCTCCTTTCCGGGACTTTCGCTTTCCCCCTCCCTATTGCCAC
GGCGGAACTCATCGCCGCCTGCCTTGCCCGCTGCTGGACAGGGGCTCGGCTGTTGGGCACTGACAATTCC
GTGGTGTTGTCGGGGAAATCATCGTCCTTTCCTTGGCTGCTCGCCTGTGTTGCCACCTGGATTCTGCGCG
GGACGTCCTTCTGCTACGTCCCTTCGGCCCTCAATCCAGCGGACCTTCCTTCCCGCGGCCTGCTGCCGGC
TCTGCGGCCTCTTCCGCGTCTTCGCCTTCGCCCTCAGACGAGTCGGATCTCCCTTTGGGCCGCCTCCCCG
CATCGATACCGTCGACC
